>Addgene plasmid #32483 | rAAV-CAG::FLEX-rev:ChR2HA:2a:PSAML141F,Y115F:GlyR | addgene full sequence | sequence record 142412 | Addgene NGS results
CTATTACGCCAGCTGCGCGCTCGCTCGCTCACTGAGGCCGCCCGGGCAAAGCCCGGGCGTCGGGCGACCT
TTGGTCGCCCGGCCTCAGTGAGCGAGCGAGCGCGCAGAGAGGGAGTGGCCAACTCCATCACTAGGGGTTC
CTTGTAGTTAATGATTAACCCGCCATGCTACTTATCTACGTAGCCATGCTCTAGGAAGAGTACCATTGAC
GTCAATAATGACGTATGTTCCCATAGTAACGCCAATAGGGACTTTCCATTGACGTCAATGGGTGGAGTAT
TTACGGTAAACTGCCCACTTGGCAGTACATCAAGTGTATCATATGCCAAGTACGCCCCCTATTGACGTCA
ATGACGGTAAATGGCCCGCCTGGCATTATGCCCAGTACATGACCTTATGGGACTTTCCTACTTGGCAGTA
CATCTACGTATTAGTCATCGCTATTACCATGGTCGAGGTGAGCCCCACGTTCTGCTTCACTCTCCCCATC
TCCCCCCCCTCCCCACCCCCAATTTTGTATTTATTTATTTTTTAATTATTTTGTGCAGCGATGGGGGCGG
GGGGGGGGGGGGGGCGCGCGCCAGGCGGGGCGGGGCGGGGCGAGGGGCGGGGCGGGGCGAGGCGGAGAGG
TGCGGCGGCAGCCAATCAGAGCGGCGCGCTCCGAAAGTTTCCTTTTATGGCGAGGCGGCGGCGGCGGCGG
CCCTATAAAAAGCGAAGCGCGCGGCGGGCGGGAGTCGCTGCGCGCTGCCTTCGCCCCGTGCCCCGCTCCG
CCGCCGCCTCGCGCCGCCCGCCCCGGCTCTGACTGACCGCGTTACTCCCACAGGTGAGCGGGCGGGACGG
CCCTTCTCCTCCGGGCTGTAATTAGCGCTTGGTTTAATGACGGCTTGTTTCTTTTCTGTGGCTGCGTGAA
AGCCTTGAGGGGCTCCGGGAGGGCCCTTTGTGCGGGGGGAGCGGCTCGGGGCTGTCCGCGGGGGGACGGC
TGCCTTCGGGGGGGACGGGGCAGGGCGGGGTTCGGCTTCTGGCGTGTGACCGGCGGCTCTAGAGCCTCTG
CTAACCATGTTCATGCCTTCTTCTTTTTCCTACAGCTCCTGGGCAACGTGCTGGTTATTGTGCTGTCTCA
TCATTTTGGCAAAGAATTGGATCCCCATAACTTCGTATAAAGTATCCTATACGAAGTTATATCAAAATAG
GAAGACCAATGCTTCACCATCGACCCGAATTGCCAAGCATCACCATCGACCCATAACTTCGTATAATGTA
TGCTATACGAAGTTATACTAGCGCGTGATATCGAACTTACTGGTTGTGTACGTCCTCCCTTCGCACAATC
TTGTAGATGATCCAATAAAACATGTTGAAAATCAGGAAAGCCATGGGGAATCCGATCCGGGAGATTTTGT
CGATCTTTTTCGCTCTCTGAATAAAGAGTTTGCGCATTTCCTCCGGGCTCTTAGATGGAGCAGGGGGTGG
GTTGGTTGTGTTGCTATTGTTGGCTCCCTTCACGGAAATTCCGTCTTTAGCCTGGAGGCAAGCAGGTCCC
ATACCATAGGCGCTAAAGTTGAAGCGTCCTTCTCCTGCCTCATCCTCTTTGTGGTGGCGTCGTTTTCTTC
TGAACCGCAACAGCTCTTTATGCTGTCGAGACACAAAATTGACAGCGGCGTATTCCAGCAGTGCGCTGAA
GACAAACAGAAGGCAGACAGCCATCCAGATATCGATGGCCTTCACGTAAGAAACCTTGGGCAAGCTGGCT
CGGCTGCCTGAGCTCTGAGTAGTCATTGTCAGCACTGTGGTGATGCCCAGTCCGACCCTAGCTGGAGCGG
CGTCCATATTAATCCAGAAGGAGATCCATGACAAAATCACTATAAGCAAGCTTGGGATATACATTTGGAT
CAGATAATAACCCATGCGTCTCCGCATGGTCACTGTGAAGGTGACATCTGGGTAGGGCTCTTTGCAGCAT
TCATAAAATCGCTCGCTTCTTTTACCGGGGATTCCCACAAGGTCCCACTCCCCATTCGGGATGTAACCAG
AGATGTCAGCCTCCTGCATTTGCAGATCCAGGCTCCATCCGCCGTAGCTCCAGCTCCCGAATTTGAGTTT
GCAGTGCTGGACGTCGAAGGGAAACCAGCGGACGTCGATATAGCATGAGGACTTGAAGATTCCAGGGGGG
AAGTACTGGCAGTGGCCTGAAGAATTGACCAACACGTTGGTGTGAAATGTTGCATCAAACCTTTCGTCTG
CGCTGTTGAACAGCAGGATATCTGGTTTCCAGATTTGGCCGTCAGGGAATCTTACAGTCTTTACACCTGG
GTATTCGCTCACATTCCACTGCAAGTAGTGATCGGTCCAGGACATCTGCAACCAAATATTAGTGGTCAGC
ACCTGGTTCTTTTCATCCACGTCCATGATCTGCAGCAAGGAGAGGCTGAAGTACACTGTCAGTGGCTGGG
AATCATTTGCGACCGGCCGCTCCAGGGGGTTATAATTCTTAACAAGCTCCTTATACAGTTTGCGCTGGAA
CTCACCCTGCAGGCTAACGTGCAGAAGGGAAGCAGCCAGGGCGAGCCACACGCCGCCTGGAGAACAGCGC
ATTCGCGATGGTCCGGGATTCTCTTCCACATCTCCACAGGTCAGCAGAGATCCACGTCCTTCGCTAGCAG
CATAGTCTGGGACATCATATGGATAGGCGTAGTCGGGCACGTCGTAGGGGTATGCCACGGCTCCGGCCTC
GGCTTCGTCTTCGACGAGAGTCTCGACCTCGATCTCCGTTCCGCCGATGTTCAGTTTGGTGGTTTTGCGG
ATATCTCCGTGAATCAATATGTGCTCGTGGATCAGGACGCGCAGGTAGTGTCCCAACAACCCCCAACAAT
TTTTACTCATCAGATCAATAATCGTGTGACCTACGGTGGAGCCATAGACGCTCAGGACGCCAAAACCTTC
GGGCCCCAAAATGAAGAGAATTGGGAACATACCCCAGCTCACGAAAAACAGCCATGCCATGCCGGTCACG
ACCTGGCGGCACCGACCCTTTGGCACAGTATGATAACCCTCGATATATGCTTTGGCGGCGTGAAAAAATG
TGTTCGCGCCATAGCACAATCCAAGACAAAAGAAGATGACTTTAACATAGCCGGTTGCCATGGCGCTGGT
AGCCCCCCACACGATAGTCCCGATGTCTGAGACAAGGAGTCCCATGGTTCTCCTGCTGTAGTCGTTGCTC
AGGCCGGTGAGGTTGCTCAGGCGGATAAGGATGACAGGACAAGTGAGCAGCCACTCTGCATAGCGCAGCC
ACTGCACCCGGTGTCCTGTGGCAAGGTAGAGCATAGAGGGATTCTTAAACTCAAAAAAGAACTCGAGAAT
CACCTTAACCATTTCAATGGCGCACACATAGATCTCCTCCCAGCCGCATGTAGATTTCCAGGTTTGGTAG
GCATAGAACATCAGCAGCAAAATGCTGAATCCTGCTGCAAGCCACTGCAGGACATTTGACGCGGTCTGAG
CGCCGTTCGTGCCGCGAGATTCAATCCATCCGGCACAGTAACATTGATCCTCAGGGACCAGGACGGACCC
GTTCACCACCACAGGATTAGTAACGAACAAAAGTTCGCGTCCGACGGCAGACAAAGCGCCGCCATAGTCC
ATGGTGGCGGATCCGTTTAAACACTAGCTAGTATAACTTCGTATAGGATACTTTATACGAAGTTATCATT
GGGATTCTTCCTATTTTGATCCAAGCATCACCATCGACCCTCTAGTCCAGATCTCACCATCGACCCATAA
CTTCGTATAGCATACATTATACGAAGTTATGTCCCTCGAAGAGGTTCGAATTCGATATCAAGCTTATCGA
TAATCAACCTCTGGATTACAAAATTTGTGAAAGATTGACTGGTATTCTTAACTATGTTGCTCCTTTTACG
CTATGTGGATACGCTGCTTTAATGCCTTTGTATCATGCTATTGCTTCCCGTATGGCTTTCATTTTCTCCT
CCTTGTATAAATCCTGGTTGCTGTCTCTTTATGAGGAGTTGTGGCCCGTTGTCAGGCAACGTGGCGTGGT
GTGCACTGTGTTTGCTGACGCAACCCCCACTGGTTGGGGCATTGCCACCACCTGTCAGCTCCTTTCCGGG
ACTTTCGCTTTCCCCCTCCCTATTGCCACGGCGGAACTCATCGCCGCCTGCCTTGCCCGCTGCTGGACAG
GGGCTCGGCTGTTGGGCACTGACAATTCCGTGGTGTTGTCGGGGAAATCATCGTCCTTTCCTTGGCTGCT
CGCCTGTGTTGCCACCTGGATTCTGCGCGGGACGTCCTTCTGCTACGTCCCTTCGGCCCTCAATCCAGCG
GACCTTCCTTCCCGCGGCCTGCTGCCGGCTCTGCGGCCTCTTCCGCGTCTTCGCCTTCGCCCTCAGACGA
GTCGGATCTCCCTTTGGGCCGCCTCCCCGCATCGATACCGTCGACCCGGGCGGCCGCTTCGAGCAGACAT
GATAAGATACATTGATGAGTTTGGACAAACCACAACTAGAATGCAGTGAAAAAAATGCTTTATTTGTGAA
ATTTGTGATGCTATTGCTTTATTTGTAACCATTATAAGCTGCAATAAACAAGTTAACAACAACAATTGCA
TTCATTTTATGTTTCAGGTTCAGGGGGAGATGTGGGAGGTTTTTTAAAGCAAGTAAAACCTCTACAAATG
TGGTAAAATCGATAAGGATCTTCCTAGAGCATGGCTACGTAGATAAGTAGCATGGCGGGTTAATCATTAA
CTACAAGGAACCCCTAGTGATGGAGTTGGCCACTCCCTCTCTGCGCGCTCGCTCGCTCACTGAGGCCGGG
CGACCAAAGGTCGCCCGACGCCCGGGCTTTGCCCGGGCGGCCTCAGTGAGCGAGCGAGCGCGCAGCTGCA
TTAATGAATCGGCCAACGCGCGGGGAGAGGCGGTTTGCGTATTGGGCGCTCTTCCGCTTCCTCGCTCACT
GACTCGCTGCGCTCGGTCGTTCGGCTGCGGCGAGCGGTATCAGCTCACTCAAAGGCGGTAATACGGTTAT
CCACAGAATCAGGGGATAACGCAGGAAAGAACATGTGAGCAAAAGGCCAGCAAAAGGCCAGGAACCGTAA
AAAGGCCGCGTTGCTGGCGTTTTTCCATAGGCTCCGCCCCCCTGACGAGCATCACAAAAATCGACGCTCA
AGTCAGAGGTGGCGAAACCCGACAGGACTATAAAGATACCAGGCGTTTCCCCCTGGAAGCTCCCTCGTGC
GCTCTCCTGTTCCGACCCTGCCGCTTACCGGATACCTGTCCGCCTTTCTCCCTTCGGGAAGCGTGGCGCT
TTCTCATAGCTCACGCTGTAGGTATCTCAGTTCGGTGTAGGTCGTTCGCTCCAAGCTGGGCTGTGTGCAC
GAACCCCCCGTTCAGCCCGACCGCTGCGCCTTATCCGGTAACTATCGTCTTGAGTCCAACCCGGTAAGAC
ACGACTTATCGCCACTGGCAGCAGCCACTGGTAACAGGATTAGCAGAGCGAGGTATGTAGGCGGTGCTAC
AGAGTTCTTGAAGTGGTGGCCTAACTACGGCTACACTAGAAGAACAGTATTTGGTATCTGCGCTCTGCTG
AAGCCAGTTACCTTCGGAAAAAGAGTTGGTAGCTCTTGATCCGGCAAACAAACCACCGCTGGTAGCGGTG
GTTTTTTTGTTTGCAAGCAGCAGATTACGCGCAGAAAAAAAGGATCTCAAGAAGATCCTTTGATCTTTTC
TACGGGGTCTGACGCTCAGTGGAACGAAAACTCACGTTAAGGGATTTTGGTCATGAGATTATCAAAAAGG
ATCTTCACCTAGATCCTTTTAAATTAAAAATGAAGTTTTAAATCAATCTAAAGTATATATGAGTAAACTT
GGTCTGACAGTTACCAATGCTTAATCAGTGAGGCACCTATCTCAGCGATCTGTCTATTTCGTTCATCCAT
AGTTGCCTGACTCCCCGTCGTGTAGATAACTACGATACGGGAGGGCTTACCATCTGGCCCCAGTGCTGCA
ATGATACCGCGAGACCCACGCTCACCGGCTCCAGATTTATCAGCAATAAACCAGCCAGCCGGAAGGGCCG
AGCGCAGAAGTGGTCCTGCAACTTTATCCGCCTCCATCCAGTCTATTAATTGTTGCCGGGAAGCTAGAGT
AAGTAGTTCGCCAGTTAATAGTTTGCGCAACGTTGTTGCCATTGCTACAGGCATCGTGGTGTCACGCTCG
TCGTTTGGTATGGCTTCATTCAGCTCCGGTTCCCAACGATCAAGGCGAGTTACATGATCCCCCATGTTGT
GCAAAAAAGCGGTTAGCTCCTTCGGTCCTCCGATCGTTGTCAGAAGTAAGTTGGCCGCAGTGTTATCACT
CATGGTTATGGCAGCACTGCATAATTCTCTTACTGTCATGCCATCCGTAAGATGCTTTTCTGTGACTGGT
GAGTACTCAACCAAGTCATTCTGAGAATAGTGTATGCGGCGACCGAGTTGCTCTTGCCCGGCGTCAATAC
GGGATAATACCGCGCCACATAGCAGAACTTTAAAAGTGCTCATCATTGGAAAACGTTCTTCGGGGCGAAA
ACTCTCAAGGATCTTACCGCTGTTGAGATCCAGTTCGATGTAACCCACTCGTGCACCCAACTGATCTTCA
GCATCTTTTACTTTCACCAGCGTTTCTGGGTGAGCAAAAACAGGAAGGCAAAATGCCGCAAAAAAGGGAA
TAAGGGCGACACGGAAATGTTGAATACTCATACTCTTCCTTTTTCAATATTATTGAAGCATTTATCAGGG
TTATTGTCTCATGAGCGGATACATATTTGAATGTATTTAGAAAAATAAACAAATAGGGGTTCCGCGCACA
TTTCCCCGAAAAGTGCCACCTAAATTGTAAGCGTTAATATTTTGTTAAAATTCGCGTTAAATTTTTGTTA
AATCAGCTCATTTTTTAACCAATAGGCCGAAATCGGCAAAATCCCTTATAAATCAAAAGAATAGACCGAG
ATAGGGT
[37 nt withheld, positions 7008-7044]
AAAGAACGTGGACTCCAACGTCAAAGG
[49 nt withheld, positions 7072-7120]
T
[91 nt withheld, positions 7122-7212]
G
[124 nt withheld, positions 7214-7337]
CCCATTCGCCATTCAGGCTGCGCAACTGTTGGGAAGGGCGATCGGTGCGGGCCTCTTCG
Features (pLannotate 1.2.2; 23 found; start..end, strand, type, name):
     10..142     -  repeat_region  AAV2 ITR (fragment): inverted terminal repeat of adeno-associated virus serotype 2 inverted
    203..451     +  enhancer       CMV enhancer (fragment): human cytomegalovirus immediate early enhancer
    453..730     +  promoter       chicken β-actin promoter: No description available
    731..866     +  intron         hybrid intron (fragment): hybrid between chicken β-actin (CBA) and minute virus of mice (MMV) introns (Gray et al., 2011)
    955..1085    +  intron         chimeric intron (fragment): chimera between introns from chicken β-actin and rabbit β-globin
   1083..1148    +  CDS            HBB (fragment): HBB_LEPEU - Experimental evidence at protein level: Swiss-Prot protein existence level 1. Involved in oxygen transport from the lung to the various peripheral tissues. From Lepus europaeus (European hare).
   1147..1180    -  protein_bind   lox2272: Cre-mediated recombination occurs in the 8-bp core sequence (GGATACTT). lox2272 sites are compatible with each other, but incompatible with loxP or loxN sites (Lee and Saito, 1988). Cre recombinase
   1243..1276    -  protein_bind   loxP: Cre-mediated recombination occurs in the 8-bp core sequence (GCATACAT). Cre recombinase
   1300..2370    -  CDS            GLRA1 (fragment): GLRA1_BOVIN - Experimental evidence at protein level: Swiss-Prot protein existence level 1. Glycine receptors are ligand-gated chloride channels. Channel opening is triggered by extracellular glycine. Channel opening is also triggered by taurine and beta-alanine. Channel characteristics depend on the subunit composition; heteropentameric channels are activated by lower glycine levels and display faster desensitization (By similarity). Plays an important role in the down-regulation of neuronal excitability (PubMed:11178872). Contributes to the generation of inhibitory postsynaptic currents. Cha
   2716..3642    -  CDS            ChR2(H134R): H134R mutant of an N-terminal fragment of channelrhodopsin-2 from the alga Chlamydomonas reinhardtii (Nagel et al., 2005) blue light-activated cation channel
   3673..3706    +  protein_bind   lox2272: Cre-mediated recombination occurs in the 8-bp core sequence (GGATACTT). lox2272 sites are compatible with each other, but incompatible with loxP or loxN sites (Lee and Saito, 1988). Cre recombinase
   3777..3810    +  protein_bind   loxP: Cre-mediated recombination occurs in the 8-bp core sequence (GCATACAT). Cre recombinase
   3828..3852    +  misc_feature   MCS (fragment): pBluescript multiple cloning site
   3852..4440    +  misc_feature   WPRE: woodchuck hepatitis virus posttranscriptional regulatory element
   4483..4604    -  polyA_signal   SV40 poly(A) signal: SV40 polyadenylation signal
   4627..4695    -  CDS            large T antigen (fragment): large T antigen from SV40 (simian virus 40)
   4766..4899    +  repeat_region  AAV2 ITR: inverted terminal repeat of adeno-associated virus serotype 2 inverted
   4893..4949    -  CDS            lacI (fragment): lac repressor; lacI; The lac repressor binds to the lac operator to inhibit transcription in E. coli. This inhibition can be relieved by adding lactose or isopropyl-β-D-thiogalactopyranoside (IPTG).
   5132..5720    -  rep_origin     ori: high-copy-number ColE1/pMB1/pBR322/pUC origin of replication
   5891..6751    -  CDS            AmpR: β-lactamase; bla; confers resistance to ampicillin, carbenicillin, and related antibiotics
   6752..6856    -  promoter       AmpR promoter: bla
   6909..7337    -  rep_origin     f1 ori (sequence partly withheld): f1 bacteriophage origin of replication; arrow indicates direction of (+) strand synthesis
   7342..15      -  CDS            lacZα (fragment) (across the origin): LacZα fragment of β-galactosidase; lacZ fragment
