[The description below was written by a language model from this plasmid's Addgene catalogue record and pLannotate feature annotations shown in this document.]
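Description:
rAAV-CAG::FLEX-rev:ChR2HA:2a:PSAML141F,Y115F:GlyR is an AAV2-based transfer plasmid for producing recombinant adeno-associated virus that delivers a Cre-dependent, two-protein cassette to mammalian neurons. The bacterial portion carries a ColE1/pUC-type origin, an f1 origin and an ampicillin resistance gene. The catalogue lists the plasmid as low copy and notes that the two AAV2 inverted terminal repeats, which are needed for genome replication and packaging, make it prone to recombination, so ITR integrity should be checked after propagation.

Between the ITRs, the CAG promoter (CMV enhancer, chicken β-actin promoter and chimeric intron) drives a FLEX switch. The coding cassette sits in reverse orientation and is flanked on each side by a lox2272/loxP pair arranged in opposing orientation. Cre recombinase inverts the cassette into the sense orientation and then excises one site of each pair, which locks it in place and restricts expression to Cre-expressing cells.

The roughly 2.3 kb insert encodes HA-tagged channelrhodopsin-2, annotated as the H134R variant of this blue-light-gated cation channel. A 2A peptide joins it to PSAM L141F,Y115F-GlyR, a chimeric ligand-gated chloride channel whose engineered ligand-binding domain is fused to the glycine receptor ion pore domain. The feature table detects only the GLRA1-like part of this chimera. A WPRE and an SV40 polyadenylation signal follow the cassette to enhance transcript stability and expression.

The stated purpose mentions an IRES-EGFP marker, but no IRES or EGFP appears in the annotated sequence or in the insert name. The construct allows optical activation and chemogenetic silencing of the same genetically defined neurons.
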