Addgene plasmid #32483: rAAV-CAG::FLEX-rev:ChR2HA:2a:PSAML141F,Y115F:GlyR
Purpose: Cre-dependent expression of ChR2 and PSAM-GlyR (L141F,Y115F) neuronal inhibitor, with IRES-EGFP marker
Depositing lab: Scott Sternson. Depositing organization: HHMI, Janelia Research Campus. Publication: Chemical and genetic engineering of selective ion channel-ligand interactions. Magnus CJ, Lee PH, Atasoy D, Su HH, Looger LL, Sternson SM. Science. 2011 Sep 2;333(6047):1292-6. 10.1126/science.1206606 PubMed 21885782.
Backbone
  Vector backbone: AAV2
  Backbone size w/o insert (bp): 5000
  Modifications to backbone: WPRE (Woodchuck hepatitis virus posttranscriptional regulatory element) before polyA sequence
  Vector type: AAV, Cre/Lox ; Adeno-associated virus, FLEX switch
Growth in bacteria
  Bacterial resistance: Ampicillin, 100 μg/mL
  Growth temperature: 30°C
  Growth strain: NEB Stable
  Copy number: Low Copy
Gene/Insert
  Gene/Insert name: ChR2HA-2a-PSAML141F,Y115F:GlyR
  Species: H. sapiens (human); Chlamydomonas reinhardtii
  Insert size (bp): 2346
  Promoter: CAG
  Tag / fusion protein: ChR2 2A (N terminal on insert)
  Cloning method: Restriction Enzyme; 5′ cloning site SpeI blunt (destroyed during cloning); 3′ cloning site SpeI blunt (destroyed during cloning)
  Sequencing primers: 5′ ctgtggctgcgtgaaagccttg; 3′ gagttgtggcccgttgtcag
Terms and licenses: Academic/Nonprofit Terms; Industry Terms: Not Available to Industry
Depositor comments: Note on handling these rAAV constructs: These rAAV vectors are prone to recombination. This is a well known issue with these rAAV vectors and is due to the inverted terminal repeats (ITRs) required for rAAV production. To minimize recombination, we propagate these plasmids in NEB Stable cells. Also, to minimize recombination, cells should be cultured at 30 C. Note that these cultures will grow slowly (20 h for minipreps). Better yields and culture times are obtained with 2xYT as the media. This is strongly recommended. Because recombination may still happen, we do a panel of restriction digestions to assess whether the ITRs are in tact. Separate digestions with Sma1 and Msc1 should be performed. The expected patterns can be calculated from the attached sequence.
How to cite: rAAV-CAG::FLEX-rev:ChR2HA:2a:PSAML141F,Y115F:GlyR was a gift from Scott Sternson (Addgene plasmid # 32483 ; http://n2t.net/addgene:32483 ; RRID:Addgene_32483)
