>Addgene plasmid #32483 | rAAV-CAG::FLEX-rev:ChR2HA:2a:PSAML141F,Y115F:GlyR | addgene partial sequence | sequence record 42559 | pCAG-F 5'-GCAACGTGCTGGTTATTGTG-3'
TAACTTCGTATAAAGTATCCTATACGAAGTTATATCAAAATAGGAAGACCAATGCTTCACCATCGACCCG
AATTGCCAAGCATCACCATCGACCCATAACTTCGTATAATGTATGCTATACGAAGTTATACTAGCGCGTG
ATATCGAACTTACTGGTTGTGTACGTCCTCCCTTCGCACAATCTTGTAGATGATCCAATAAAACATGTTG
AAAATCAGGAAAGCCATGGGGAATCCGATCCGGGAGATTTTGTCGATCTTTTTCGCTCTCTGAATAAAGA
GTTTGCGCATTTCCTCCGGGCTCTTAGATGGAGCAGGGGGTGGGTTGGTTGTGTTGCTATTGTTGGCTCC
CTTCACGGAAATTCCGTCTTTAGCCTGGAGGCAAGCAGGTCCCATACCATAGGCGCTAAAGTTGAAGCGT
CCTTCTCCTGCCTCATCCTCTTTGTGGTGGCGTCGTTTTCTTCTGAACCGCAACAGCTCTTTATGCTGTC
GAGACACAAAATTGACAGCGGCGTATTCCAGCAGTGCGCTGAAGACAAACAGAAGGCAGACAGCCATCCA
GATATCGATGGCCTTCACGTAAGAAACCTTGGGCAAGCTGGCTCGGCTGCCTGAGCTCTGAGTAGTCATT
GTCAGCACTGTGGTGATGCCCAGTCCGACCCTAGCTGGAGCGGCGTCCATATTAATCCAGAAGGAGATCC
ATGACAAAATCACTATAAGCAAGCTTGGGATATACATTTGGATCAGATAATAACCCATGCGTCTCCGCAT
GGTCACTGTGAAGGTGACATCTGGGTAGGGCTCTTTGCAGCATTCATAAAATCGCTCGCTTCTTTTACCG
GGGATTCCCACAAGGTCC
