>Addgene plasmid #32483 | rAAV-CAG::FLEX-rev:ChR2HA:2a:PSAML141F,Y115F:GlyR | addgene partial sequence | sequence record 42768 | ChR2-F 5'-CACGGAGATATCCGCAAAAC-3'
TCGAGACTCTCGTCGAAGACGAAGCCGAGGCCGGAGCCGTGGCATACCCCTACGACGTGCCCGACTACGC
CTATCCATATGATGTCCCAGACTATGCTGCTAGCGAAGGACGTGGATCTCTGCTGACCTGTGGAGATGTG
GAAGAGAATCCCGGACCATCGCGAATGCGCTGTTCTCCAGGCGGCGTGTGGCTCGCCCTGGCTGCTTCCC
TTCTGCACGTTAGCCTGCAGGGTGAGTTCCAGCGCAAACTGTATAAGGAGCTTGTTAAGAATTATAACCC
CCTGGAGCGGCCGGTCGCAAATGATTCCCAGCCACTGACAGTGTACTTCAGCCTCTCCTTGCTGCAGATC
ATGGACGTGGATGAAAAGAACCAGGTGCTGACCACTAATATTTGGTTGCAGATGTCCTGGACCGATCACT
ACTTGCAGTGGAATGTGAGCGAATACCCAGGTGTAAAGACTGTAAGATTCCCTGACGGCCAAATCTGGAA
ACCAGATATCCTGCTGTTCAACAGCGCAGACGAAAGGTTTGATGCAACATTTCACACCAACGTGTTGGTC
AATTCT
