>Addgene plasmid #32483 | rAAV-CAG::FLEX-rev:ChR2HA:2a:PSAML141F,Y115F:GlyR | addgene partial sequence | sequence record 130304 | WPRE-R 5'-CATAGCGTAAAAGGAGCAACA-3'
TAACTTCGTATAATGTATGCTATACGAAGTTATGGGTCGATGGTGAGATCTGGACTAGAGGGTCGATGGT
GATGCTTGGATCAAAATAGGAAGAATCCCAATGATAACTTCGTATAAAGTATCCTATACGAAGTTATACT
AGCTAGTGTTTAAACGGATCCGCCACCATGGACTATGGCGGCGCTTTGTCTGCCGTCGGACGCGAACTTT
TGTTCGTTACTAATCCTGTGGTGGTGAACGGGTCCGTCCTGGTCCCTGAGGATCAATGTTACTGTGCCGG
ATGGATTGAATCTCGCGGCACGAACGGCGCTCAGACCGCGTCAAATGTCCTGCAGTGGCTTGCAGCAGGA
TTCAGCATTTTGCTGCTGATGTTCTATGCCTACCAAACCTGGAAATCTACATGCGGCTGGGAGGAGATCT
ATGTGTGCGCCATTGAAATGGTTAAGGTGATTCTCGAGTTCTTTTTTGAGTTTAAGAATCCCTCTATGCT
CTACCTTGCCACAGGACACCGGGTGCAG
